Addgene plasmid #113506: pcDNA5FRT/TO PP1gamma-2*Strep
Purpose: Expresses dual Strep-tagged PP1gamma in mammalian cells
Depositing lab: Hemmo Meyer. Depositing organization: Universitaet Duisburg-Essen. Publication: Ubiquitin-Independent Disassembly by a p97 AAA-ATPase Complex Drives PP1 Holoenzyme Formation. Weith M, Seiler J, van den Boom J, Kracht M, Hulsmann J, Primorac I, Del Pino Garcia J, Kaschani F, Kaiser M, Musacchio A, Bollen M, Meyer H. Mol Cell. 2018 Oct 11. pii: S1097-2765(18)30791-3. doi: 10.1016/j.molcel.2018.09.020. PubMed 30344098.
Backbone
  Vector backbone: pcDNA5FRT/TO
  Vector type: Mammalian Expression
Growth in bacteria
  Bacterial resistance: Ampicillin, 100 μg/mL
  Growth temperature: 37°C
  Growth strain: DH5alpha
  Copy number: High Copy
Gene/Insert
  Gene/Insert name: PP1gamma (alt name: PPP1CC)
  Species: H. sapiens (human)
  Entrez Gene: PPP1CC (a.k.a. PP-1G, PP1C, PPP1G)
  Tag / fusion protein: Strep-Strep (C terminal on insert)
  Cloning method: Restriction Enzyme; 5′ cloning site unknown (unknown if destroyed)
Terms and licenses: Academic/Nonprofit Terms; Industry Terms: Not Available to Industry
How to cite: pcDNA5FRT/TO PP1gamma-2*Strep was a gift from Hemmo Meyer (Addgene plasmid # 113506 ; http://n2t.net/addgene:113506 ; RRID:Addgene_113506)
