[The description below was written by a language model from this plasmid's Addgene catalogue record and pLannotate feature annotations shown in this document.]
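Description:
pcDNA5FRT/TO PP1gamma-2*Strep is a mammalian expression plasmid of about 6.1 kb built on the pcDNA5FRT/TO backbone. It carries the human PPP1CC coding sequence, which encodes the gamma isoform of the protein phosphatase 1 catalytic subunit, fused at its C terminus to a tandem Strep tag according to the catalogue entry. The tag itself is not picked up in the automated annotation, though there is unannotated space between the end of the PPP1CC reading frame and the terminator. In E. coli the plasmid is maintained at high copy from a ColE1/pUC-type origin and selected with ampicillin through the bla gene.

Expression is driven by the CMV immediate early enhancer and promoter. Directly downstream lie two short elements that the annotation software labels as tet-operator-containing promoter fragments. These correspond to the tandem tet operator sites of this backbone, which keep the promoter repressed in cells expressing the Tet repressor and allow induction with tetracycline or doxycycline. Transcripts are terminated by the bovine growth hormone polyadenylation signal.

Further downstream, an FRT site sits immediately in front of a hygromycin resistance gene followed by an SV40 poly(A) signal. No complete promoter is annotated upstream of this gene. This fits the usual design, in which FLP-mediated recombination into a genomic FRT site in a matched host cell line places the marker behind a resident promoter, so hygromycin resistance reports correct single-copy integration.

The construct therefore suits transient expression or the generation of isogenic, inducible stable lines. The Strep tags allow affinity purification of PP1gamma and its binding partners, in line with the associated study of PP1 holoenzyme assembly.
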