Features (pLannotate 1.2.2; 21 found; start..end, strand, type, name):
    133..512     +  enhancer       CMV enhancer: human cytomegalovirus immediate early enhancer
    513..716     +  promoter       CMV promoter: human cytomegalovirus (CMV) immediate early promoter
    718..737     +  promoter       PLtetO-1 promoter (fragment): modified phage lambda PL promoter with tet operator sites (Lutz and Bujard, 1997)
    739..758     +  promoter       PLtetO-1 promoter (fragment): modified phage lambda PL promoter with tet operator sites (Lutz and Bujard, 1997)
    766..799     +  promoter       TRE3GV promoter (fragment): 3rd-generation Tet-responsive promoter that can be activated by binding of Tet-On® 3G, optimized for retroviral and lentiviral vectors
    879..1847    +  CDS            PPP1CC: PP1G_HUMAN - Experimental evidence at protein level: Swiss-Prot protein existence level 1. Protein phosphatase that associates with over 200 regulatory proteins to form highly specific holoenzymes which dephosphorylate hundreds of biological targets. Protein phosphatase 1 (PP1) is essential for cell division, and participates in the regulation of glycogen metabolism, muscle contractility and protein synthesis. Dephosphorylates RPS6KB1. Involved in regulation of ionic conductances and long-term synaptic plasticity. May play an important role in dephosphorylating substrates such as the postsynap
   1990..2214    +  polyA_signal   bGH poly(A) signal: bovine growth hormone polyadenylation signal
   2218..2239    +  promoter       SV40 promoter (fragment): SV40 enhancer and early promoter
   2260..2493    +  rep_origin     f1 ori (fragment) (sequence partly withheld): f1 bacteriophage origin of replication; arrow indicates direction of (+) strand synthesis
   2498..2545    +  protein_bind   FRT: FLP-mediated recombination occurs in the 8-bp core sequence TCTAGAAA (Turan and Bode, 2011). FLP recombinase from the Saccharomyces cerevisiae 2μ plasmid
   2553..3575    +  CDS            HygR: aminoglycoside phosphotransferase from E. coli; aph(4)-Ia; confers resistance to hygromycin
   3585..3710    +  CDS            ble (fragment): BLE_KLEPN - Experimental evidence at protein level: Swiss-Prot protein existence level 1. Binding protein with a strong affinity to the bleomycin family of antibiotics. Binds to CL990; an antimitotic-antibiotic compound. From Klebsiella pneumoniae.
   3705..3826    +  polyA_signal   SV40 poly(A) signal: SV40 polyadenylation signal
   3899..3915    -  protein_bind   lac operator: The lac repressor binds to the lac operator to inhibit transcription in E. coli. This inhibition can be relieved by adding lactose or isopropyl-β-D-thiogalactopyranoside (IPTG). lac repressor encoded by lacI
   3923..3953    -  promoter       lac promoter: promoter for the E. coli lac operon
   3968..3989    -  protein_bind   CAP binding site: CAP binding activates transcription in the presence of cAMP. E. coli catabolite activator protein
   4002..4094    -  CDS            lacI (fragment): lac repressor; lacI; The lac repressor binds to the lac operator to inhibit transcription in E. coli. This inhibition can be relieved by adding lactose or isopropyl-β-D-thiogalactopyranoside (IPTG).
   4277..4865    -  rep_origin     ori: high-copy-number ColE1/pMB1/pBR322/pUC origin of replication
   5036..5896    -  CDS            AmpR: β-lactamase; bla; confers resistance to ampicillin, carbenicillin, and related antibiotics
   5897..6001    -  promoter       AmpR promoter: bla
   6060..6112    -  misc_feature   bom (fragment): basis of mobility region from pBR322
>Addgene plasmid #113506 | pcDNA5FRT/TO PP1gamma-2*Strep | addgene full sequence | sequence record 218634 | Addgene NGS Result
AGGTCGCTGAGTAGTGCGCGAGCAAAATTTAAGCTACAACAAGGCAAGGCTTGACCGACAATTGCATGAA
GAATCTGCTTAGGGTTAGGCGTTTTGCGCTGCTTCGCGATGTACGGGCCAGATATACGCGTTGACATTGA
TTATTGACTAGTTATTAATAGTAATCAATTACGGGGTCATTAGTTCATAGCCCATATATGGAGTTCCGCG
TTACATAACTTACGGTAAATGGCCCGCCTGGCTGACCGCCCAACGACCCCCGCCCATTGACGTCAATAAT
GACGTATGTTCCCATAGTAACGCCAATAGGGACTTTCCATTGACGTCAATGGGTGGAGTATTTACGGTAA
ACTGCCCACTTGGCAGTACATCAAGTGTATCATATGCCAAGTACGCCCCCTATTGACGTCAATGACGGTA
AATGGCCCGCCTGGCATTATGCCCAGTACATGACCTTATGGGACTTTCCTACTTGGCAGTACATCTACGT
ATTAGTCATCGCTATTACCATGGTGATGCGGTTTTGGCAGTACATCAATGGGCGTGGATAGCGGTTTGAC
TCACGGGGATTTCCAAGTCTCCACCCCATTGACGTCAATGGGAGTTTGTTTTGGCACCAAAATCAACGGG
ACTTTCCAAAATGTCGTAACAACTCCGCCCCATTGACGCAAATGGGCGGTAGGCGTGTACGGTGGGAGGT
CTATATAAGCAGAGCTCTCCCTATCAGTGATAGAGATCTCCCTATCAGTGATAGAGATCGTCGACGAGCT
CGTTTAGTGAACCGTCAGATCGCCTGGAGACGCCATCCACGCTGTTTTGACCTCCATAGAAGACACCGGG
ACCGATCCAGCCTCCGGACTCTAGCGTTTAAACTTAAGATGGCGGATTTAGATAAACTCAACATCGACAG
CATTATCCAACGGCTGCTGGAAGTGAGAGGGTCCAAGCCTGGTAAGAATGTCCAGCTTCAGGAGAATGAA
ATCAGAGGACTGTGCTTAAAGTCTCGTGAAATCTTTCTCAGTCAGCCTATCCTACTAGAACTTGAAGCAC
CACTCAAAATATGTGGTGACATCCATGGACAATACTATGATTTGCTGCGACTTTTTGAGTACGGTGGTTT
CCCACCAGAAAGCAACTACCTGTTTCTTGGGGACTATGTGGACAGGGGAAAGCAGTCATTGGAGACGATC
TGCCTCTTACTGGCCTACAAAATAAAATATCCTGAGAATTTTTTTCTTCTCAGAGGGAACCATGAATGTG
CCAGCATCAACAGAATTTATGGATTTTATGATGAATGTAAAAGAAGATACAACATTAAACTATGGAAAAC
TTTCACAGACTGTTTTAACTGTTTACCGATAGCAGCCATCGTGGATGAGAAGATATTCTGTTGTCATGGA
GGTTTATCACCAGATCTTCAATCTATGGAGCAGATTCGGCGAATTATGCGACCAACTGATGTACCAGATC
AAGGTCTTCTTTGTGATCTTTTGTGGTCTGACCCCGATAAAGATGTCTTAGGCTGGGGTGAAAATGACAG
AGGAGTGTCCTTCACATTTGGTGCAGAAGTGGTTGCAAAATTTCTCCATAAGCATGATTTGGATCTTATA
TGTAGAGCCCATCAGGTGGTTGAAGATGGATATGAATTTTTTGCAAAGAGGCAGTTGGTCACTCTGTTTT
CTGCGCCCAATTATTGCGGAGAGTTTGACAATGCAGGTGCCATGATGAGTGTGGATGAAACACTAATGTG
TTCTTTTCAGATTTTAAAGCCTGCAGAGAAAAAGAAGCCAAATGCCACGAGACCTGTAACGCCTCCAAGG
GGTATGATCACAAAGCAAGCAAAGAAAGGCGGAGGATCTTGGAGCCATCCCCAGTTCGAGAAGGGCGGAG
GATCTGGCGGCGGAAGCGGCGGAGGAAGCTGGTCCCACCCTCAGTTTGAGAAATGACTCGAGTCTAGAGG
GCCCGTTTAAACCCGCTGATCAGCCTCGACTGTGCCTTCTAGTTGCCAGCCATCTGTTGTTTGCCCCTCC
CCCGTGCCTTCCTTGACCCTGGAAGGTGCCACTCCCACTGTCCTTTCCTAATAAAATGAGGAAATTGCAT
CGCATTGTCTGAGTAGGTGTCATTCTATTCTGGGGGGTGGGGTGGGGCAGGACAGCAAGGGGGAGGATTG
GGAAGACAATAGCAGGCATGCTGGGGATGCGGTGGGCTCTATGGCTTCTGAGGCGGAAAGAACCAGCTGG
GGCTCTAGGGGGTATCCCC
[124 nt withheld, positions 2260-2383]
C
[91 nt withheld, positions 2385-2475]
AGGGTGATGGTTCACGTACCTAGAAGTTCCTATTCCGAAGTTCCTATTCTCTAGAAAGTATAGGAACTTC
CTTGGCCAAAAAGCCTGAACTCACCGCGACGTCTGTCGAGAAGTTTCTGATCGAAAAGTTCGACAGCGTC
TCCGACCTGATGCAGCTCTCGGAGGGCGAAGAATCTCGTGCTTTCAGCTTCGATGTAGGAGGGCGTGGAT
ATGTCCTGCGGGTAAATAGCTGCGCCGATGGTTTCTACAAAGATCGTTATGTTTATCGGCACTTTGCATC
GGCCGCGCTCCCGATTCCGGAAGTGCTTGACATTGGGGAATTCAGCGAGAGCCTGACCTATTGCATCTCC
CGCCGTGCACAGGGTGTCACGTTGCAAGACCTGCCTGAAACCGAACTGCCCGCTGTTCTGCAGCCGGTCG
CGGAGGCCATGGATGCGATCGCTGCGGCCGATCTTAGCCAGACGAGCGGGTTCGGCCCATTCGGACCGCA
AGGAATCGGTCAATACACTACATGGCGTGATTTCATATGCGCGATTGCTGATCCCCATGTGTATCACTGG
CAAACTGTGATGGACGACACCGTCAGTGCGTCCGTCGCGCAGGCTCTCGATGAGCTGATGCTTTGGGCCG
AGGACTGCCCCGAAGTCCGGCACCTCGTGCACGCGGATTTCGGCTCCAACAATGTCCTGACGGACAATGG
CCGCATAACAGCGGTCATTGACTGGAGCGAGGCGATGTTCGGGGATTCCCAATACGAGGTCGCCAACATC
TTCTTCTGGAGGCCGTGGTTGGCTTGTATGGAGCAGCAGACGCGCTACTTCGAGCGGAGGCATCCGGAGC
TTGCAGGATCGCCGCGGCTCCGGGCGTATATGCTCCGCATTGGTCTTGACCAACTCTATCAGAGCTTGGT
TGACGGCAATTTCGATGATGCAGCTTGGGCGCAGGGTCGATGCGACGCAATCGTCCGATCCGGAGCCGGG
ACTGTCGGGCGTACACAAATCGCCCGCAGAAGCGCGGCCGTCTGGACCGATGGCTGTGTAGAAGTACTCG
CCGATAGTGGAAACCGACGCCCCAGCACTCGTCCGAGGGCAAAGGAATAGCACGTACTACGAGATTTCGA
TTCCACCGCCGCCTTCTATGAAAGGTTGGGCTTCGGAATCGTTTTCCGGGACGCCGGCTGGATGATCCTC
CAGCGCGGGGATCTCATGCTGGAGTTCTTCGCCCACCCCAACTTGTTTATTGCAGCTTATAATGGTTACA
AATAAAGCAATAGCATCACAAATTTCACAAATAAAGCATTTTTTTCACTGCATTCTAGTTGTGGTTTGTC
CAAACTCATCAATGTATCTTATCATGTCTGTATACCGTCGACCTCTAGCTAGAGCTTGGCGTAATCATGG
TCATAGCTGTTTCCTGTGTGAAATTGTTATCCGCTCACAATTCCACACAACATACGAGCCGGAAGCATAA
AGTGTAAAGCCTGGGGTGCCTAATGAGTGAGCTAACTCACATTAATTGCGTTGCGCTCACTGCCCGCTTT
CCAGTCGGGAAACCTGTCGTGCCAGCTGCATTAATGAATCGGCCAACGCGCGGGGAGAGGCGGTTTGCGT
ATTGGGCGCTCTTCCGCTTCCTCGCTCACTGACTCGCTGCGCTCGGTCGTTCGGCTGCGGCGAGCGGTAT
CAGCTCACTCAAAGGCGGTAATACGGTTATCCACAGAATCAGGGGATAACGCAGGAAAGAACATGTGAGC
AAAAGGCCAGCAAAAGGCCAGGAACCGTAAAAAGGCCGCGTTGCTGGCGTTTTTCCATAGGCTCCGCCCC
CCTGACGAGCATCACAAAAATCGACGCTCAAGTCAGAGGTGGCGAAACCCGACAGGACTATAAAGATACC
AGGCGTTTCCCCCTGGAAGCTCCCTCGTGCGCTCTCCTGTTCCGACCCTGCCGCTTACCGGATACCTGTC
CGCCTTTCTCCCTTCGGGAAGCGTGGCGCTTTCTCATAGCTCACGCTGTAGGTATCTCAGTTCGGTGTAG
GTCGTTCGCTCCAAGCTGGGCTGTGTGCACGAACCCCCCGTTCAGCCCGACCGCTGCGCCTTATCCGGTA
ACTATCGTCTTGAGTCCAACCCGGTAAGACACGACTTATCGCCACTGGCAGCAGCCACTGGTAACAGGAT
TAGCAGAGCGAGGTATGTAGGCGGTGCTACAGAGTTCTTGAAGTGGTGGCCTAACTACGGCTACACTAGA
AGAACAGTATTTGGTATCTGCGCTCTGCTGAAGCCAGTTACCTTCGGAAAAAGAGTTGGTAGCTCTTGAT
CCGGCAAACAAACCACCGCTGGTAGCGGTGGTTTTTTTGTTTGCAAGCAGCAGATTACGCGCAGAAAAAA
AGGATCTCAAGAAGATCCTTTGATCTTTTCTACGGGGTCTGACGCTCAGTGGAACGAAAACTCACGTTAA
GGGATTTTGGTCATGAGATTATCAAAAAGGATCTTCACCTAGATCCTTTTAAATTAAAAATGAAGTTTTA
AATCAATCTAAAGTATATATGAGTAAACTTGGTCTGACAGTTACCAATGCTTAATCAGTGAGGCACCTAT
CTCAGCGATCTGTCTATTTCGTTCATCCATAGTTGCCTGACTCCCCGTCGTGTAGATAACTACGATACGG
GAGGGCTTACCATCTGGCCCCAGTGCTGCAATGATACCGCGAGACCCACGCTCACCGGCTCCAGATTTAT
CAGCAATAAACCAGCCAGCCGGAAGGGCCGAGCGCAGAAGTGGTCCTGCAACTTTATCCGCCTCCATCCA
GTCTATTAATTGTTGCCGGGAAGCTAGAGTAAGTAGTTCGCCAGTTAATAGTTTGCGCAACGTTGTTGCC
ATTGCTACAGGCATCGTGGTGTCACGCTCGTCGTTTGGTATGGCTTCATTCAGCTCCGGTTCCCAACGAT
CAAGGCGAGTTACATGATCCCCCATGTTGTGCAAAAAAGCGGTTAGCTCCTTCGGTCCTCCGATCGTTGT
CAGAAGTAAGTTGGCCGCAGTGTTATCACTCATGGTTATGGCAGCACTGCATAATTCTCTTACTGTCATG
CCATCCGTAAGATGCTTTTCTGTGACTGGTGAGTACTCAACCAAGTCATTCTGAGAATAGTGTATGCGGC
GACCGAGTTGCTCTTGCCCGGCGTCAATACGGGATAATACCGCGCCACATAGCAGAACTTTAAAAGTGCT
CATCATTGGAAAACGTTCTTCGGGGCGAAAACTCTCAAGGATCTTACCGCTGTTGAGATCCAGTTCGATG
TAACCCACTCGTGCACCCAACTGATCTTCAGCATCTTTTACTTTCACCAGCGTTTCTGGGTGAGCAAAAA
CAGGAAGGCAAAATGCCGCAAAAAAGGGAATAAGGGCGACACGGAAATGTTGAATACTCATACTCTTCCT
TTTTCAATATTATTGAAGCATTTATCAGGGTTATTGTCTCATGAGCGGATACATATTTGAATGTATTTAG
AAAAATAAACAAATAGGGGTTCCGCGCACATTTCCCCGAAAAGTGCCACCTGACGTCGACGGATCGGGAG
ATCTCCCGATCCCCTATGGTGCACTCTCAGTACAATCTGCTCTGATGCCGCATAGTTAAGCCAGTATCTG
CTCCCTGCTTGTGTGTTGG
